Addgene plasmid #85759: pMyc-N1
Purpose: (Empty Backbone) A mammalian expression vector with a Myc-tag at C-terminus.
Depositing lab: Lei Lu. Depositing organization: Nanyang Technological University. Publication: A ternary complex comprising transportin1, Rab8 and the ciliary targeting signal directs proteins to ciliary membranes. Madugula V, Lu L. J Cell Sci. 2016 Oct 15;129(20):3922-3934. Epub 2016 Sep 15. 10.1242/jcs.194019 PubMed 27633000.
Backbone
  Vector backbone: pEGFP-N1
  Backbone manufacturer: Clontech
  Backbone size (bp): 4040
  Modifications to backbone: EGFP is replaced by Myc tag
  Vector type: Mammalian Expression
  Promoter: CMV
  Selectable markers: Neomycin (select with G418)
  Tag / fusion protein: Myc tag (C terminal on insert)
Growth in bacteria
  Bacterial resistance: Kanamycin, 50 μg/mL
  Growth temperature: 37°C
  Growth strain: DH5alpha
  Copy number: High Copy
Gene/Insert
  Cloning method: Restriction Enzyme
  Sequencing primers: 5′ 5' CGCAAATGGGCGGTAGGCGTG 3'
Terms and licenses: Academic/Nonprofit Terms; Industry Terms: Not Available to Industry
Depositor comments: Differs from pEGFP-N1 (Clontech) in containing Myc tag instead of EGFP between BamHI and NotI.
How to cite: pMyc-N1 was a gift from Lei Lu (Addgene plasmid # 85759 ; http://n2t.net/addgene:85759 ; RRID:Addgene_85759)
