[The description below was written by a language model from this plasmid's Addgene catalogue record and pLannotate feature annotations shown in this document.]
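Description:
pMyc-N1 is an empty mammalian expression backbone of 4,040 bp derived from Clontech's pEGFP-N1, in which the EGFP coding sequence between the BamHI and NotI sites has been replaced by a Myc epitope tag. A gene of interest is inserted by restriction cloning into the multiple cloning site, which lies just downstream of the human cytomegalovirus immediate early enhancer and promoter. When cloned in frame and without a stop codon, the insert is expressed as a fusion carrying the Myc tag at its C terminus. Transcripts are terminated by the SV40 polyadenylation signal that follows the tag region. The automated annotation does not call the Myc tag itself as a feature. The short large T antigen fragment it reports just upstream of the SV40 poly(A) signal is most likely residual SV40 sequence rather than a functional coding element.

The plasmid is propagated in E. coli through a high-copy ColE1/pUC-type origin and selected with kanamycin. As in the parental vector, a single Tn5 aminoglycoside phosphotransferase gene (NeoR/KanR) serves both hosts. A bacterial bla-type promoter drives it in E. coli, while the adjacent SV40 enhancer/early promoter drives it in mammalian cells, where it confers G418 resistance for selecting stable transfectants. The HSV thymidine kinase poly(A) signal terminates this cassette. An f1 origin is also present, allowing single-stranded DNA production. The small ble and bGH poly(A) fragments in the annotation appear to be partial matches rather than working parts. The vector is intended for transient or stable expression of Myc-tagged proteins, which can then be detected or purified with anti-Myc antibodies.
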