Features (pLannotate 1.2.2; 13 found; start..end, strand, type, name):
     61..364     +  enhancer       CMV enhancer: human cytomegalovirus immediate early enhancer
    365..568     +  promoter       CMV promoter: human cytomegalovirus (CMV) immediate early promoter
    609..665     +  misc_feature   MCS: multiple cloning site
    722..805     +  CDS            large T antigen (fragment): large T antigen from SV40 (simian virus 40)
    828..949     +  polyA_signal   SV40 poly(A) signal: SV40 polyadenylation signal
    983..1411    -  rep_origin     f1 ori (sequence partly withheld): f1 bacteriophage origin of replication; arrow indicates direction of (+) strand synthesis
   1438..1542    +  promoter       AmpR promoter: bla
   1544..1901    +  promoter       SV40 promoter: SV40 enhancer and early promoter
   1936..2730    +  CDS            NeoR/KanR: aminoglycoside phosphotransferase from Tn5; aph(3')-II (or nptII); confers resistance to neomycin, kanamycin, and G418 (Geneticin®)
   2751..2903    +  CDS            ble (fragment): BLE_KLEPN - Experimental evidence at protein level: Swiss-Prot protein existence level 1. Binding protein with a strong affinity to the bleomycin family of antibiotics. Binds to CL990; an antimitotic-antibiotic compound. From Klebsiella pneumoniae.
   2962..3009    +  polyA_signal   HSV TK poly(A) signal: herpes simplex virus thymidine kinase polyadenylation signal (Cole and Stacy, 1985)
   3100..3116    -  polyA_signal   bGH poly(A) signal (fragment): bovine growth hormone polyadenylation signal
   3338..3926    +  rep_origin     ori: high-copy-number ColE1/pMB1/pBR322/pUC origin of replication
>Addgene plasmid #85759 | pMyc-N1 | depositor full sequence | sequence record 167753 | covers the whole plasmid
TAGTTATTAATAGTAATCAATTACGGGGTCATTAGTTCATAGCCCATATATGGAGTTCCGCGTTACATAA
CTTACGGTAAATGGCCCGCCTGGCTGACCGCCCAACGACCCCCGCCCATTGACGTCAATAATGACGTATG
TTCCCATAGTAACGCCAATAGGGACTTTCCATTGACGTCAATGGGTGGAGTATTTACGGTAAACTGCCCA
CTTGGCAGTACATCAAGTGTATCATATGCCAAGTACGCCCCCTATTGACGTCAATGACGGTAAATGGCCC
GCCTGGCATTATGCCCAGTACATGACCTTATGGGACTTTCCTACTTGGCAGTACATCTACGTATTAGTCA
TCGCTATTACCATGGTGATGCGGTTTTGGCAGTACATCAATGGGCGTGGATAGCGGTTTGACTCACGGGG
ATTTCCAAGTCTCCACCCCATTGACGTCAATGGGAGTTTGTTTTGGCACCAAAATCAACGGGACTTTCCA
AAATGTCGTAACAACTCCGCCCCATTGACGCAAATGGGCGGTAGGCGTGTACGGTGGGAGGTCTATATAA
GCAGAGCTGGTTTAGTGAACCGTCAGATCCGCTAGCGCTACCGGACTCAGATCTCGAGCTCAAGCTTCGA
ATTCTGCAGTCGACGGTACCGCGGGCCCGGGATCCAGTACTCGAACAAAAACTCATCTCAGAAGAGGATC
TGTAAAGCGGCCGCGACTCTAGATCATAATCAGCCATACCACATTTGTAGAGGTTTTACTTGCTTTAAAA
AACCTCCCACACCTCCCCCTGAACCTGAAACATAAAATGAATGCAATTGTTGTTGTTAACTTGTTTATTG
CAGCTTATAATGGTTACAAATAAAGCAATAGCATCACAAATTTCACAAATAAAGCATTTTTTTCACTGCA
TTCTAGTTGTGGTTTGTCCAAACTCATCAATGTATCTTAAGGCGTAAATTGTAAGCGTTAATATTTTGTT
AAAATTCGCGTTAAATTTTTGTTAAATCAGCTCATTTTTTAACCAATAGGCCGAAATCGGCAAAATCCCT
TATAAATCAAAAGAATAGACCGAGATAGGGT
[37 nt withheld, positions 1082-1118]
AAAGAACGTGGACTCCAACGTCAAAGG
[49 nt withheld, positions 1146-1194]
T
[91 nt withheld, positions 1196-1286]
G
[124 nt withheld, positions 1288-1411]
CAGGTGGCACTTTTCGGGGAAATGTGCGCGGAACCCCTATTTGTTTATTTTTCTAAATACATTCAAATAT
GTATCCGCTCATGAGACAATAACCCTGATAAATGCTTCAATAATATTGAAAAAGGAAGAGTCCTGAGGCG
GAAAGAACCAGCTGTGGAATGTGTGTCAGTTAGGGTGTGGAAAGTCCCCAGGCTCCCCAGCAGGCAGAAG
TATGCAAAGCATGCATCTCAATTAGTCAGCAACCAGGTGTGGAAAGTCCCCAGGCTCCCCAGCAGGCAGA
AGTATGCAAAGCATGCATCTCAATTAGTCAGCAACCATAGTCCCGCCCCTAACTCCGCCCATCCCGCCCC
TAACTCCGCCCAGTTCCGCCCATTCTCCGCCCCATGGCTGACTAATTTTTTTTATTTATGCAGAGGCCGA
GGCCGCCTCGGCCTCTGAGCTATTCCAGAAGTAGTGAGGAGGCTTTTTTGGAGGCCTAGGCTTTTGCAAA
GATCGATCAAGAGACAGGATGAGGATCGTTTCGCATGATTGAACAAGATGGATTGCACGCAGGTTCTCCG
GCCGCTTGGGTGGAGAGGCTATTCGGCTATGACTGGGCACAACAGACAATCGGCTGCTCTGATGCCGCCG
TGTTCCGGCTGTCAGCGCAGGGGCGCCCGGTTCTTTTTGTCAAGACCGACCTGTCCGGTGCCCTGAATGA
ACTGCAAGACGAGGCAGCGCGGCTATCGTGGCTGGCCACGACGGGCGTTCCTTGCGCAGCTGTGCTCGAC
GTTGTCACTGAAGCGGGAAGGGACTGGCTGCTATTGGGCGAAGTGCCGGGGCAGGATCTCCTGTCATCTC
ACCTTGCTCCTGCCGAGAAAGTATCCATCATGGCTGATGCAATGCGGCGGCTGCATACGCTTGATCCGGC
TACCTGCCCATTCGACCACCAAGCGAAACATCGCATCGAGCGAGCACGTACTCGGATGGAAGCCGGTCTT
GTCGATCAGGATGATCTGGACGAAGAGCATCAGGGGCTCGCGCCAGCCGAACTGTTCGCCAGGCTCAAGG
CGAGCATGCCCGACGGCGAGGATCTCGTCGTGACCCATGGCGATGCCTGCTTGCCGAATATCATGGTGGA
AAATGGCCGCTTTTCTGGATTCATCGACTGTGGCCGGCTGGGTGTGGCGGACCGCTATCAGGACATAGCG
TTGGCTACCCGTGATATTGCTGAAGAGCTTGGCGGCGAATGGGCTGACCGCTTCCTCGTGCTTTACGGTA
TCGCCGCTCCCGATTCGCAGCGCATCGCCTTCTATCGCCTTCTTGACGAGTTCTTCTGAGCGGGACTCTG
GGGTTCGAAATGACCGACCAAGCGACGCCCAACCTGCCATCACGAGATTTCGATTCCACCGCCGCCTTCT
ATGAAAGGTTGGGCTTCGGAATCGTTTTCCGGGACGCCGGCTGGATGATCCTCCAGCGCGGGGATCTCAT
GCTGGAGTTCTTCGCCCACCCTAGGGGGAGGCTAACTGAAACACGGAAGGAGACAATACCGGAAGGAACC
CGCGCTATGACGGCAATAAAAAGACAGAATAAAACGCACGGTGTTGGGTCGTTTGTTCATAAACGCGGGG
TTCGGTCCCAGGGCTGGCACTCTGTCGATACCCCACCGAGACCCCATTGGGGCCAATACGCCCGCGTTTC
TTCCTTTTCCCCACCCCACCCCCCAAGTTCGGGTGAAGGCCCAGGGCTCGCAGCCAACGTCGGGGCGGCA
GGCCCTGCCATAGCCTCAGGTTACTCATATATACTTTAGATTGATTTAAAACTTCATTTTTAATTTAAAA
GGATCTAGGTGAAGATCCTTTTTGATAATCTCATGACCAAAATCCCTTAACGTGAGTTTTCGTTCCACTG
AGCGTCAGACCCCGTAGAAAAGATCAAAGGATCTTCTTGAGATCCTTTTTTTCTGCGCGTAATCTGCTGC
TTGCAAACAAAAAAACCACCGCTACCAGCGGTGGTTTGTTTGCCGGATCAAGAGCTACCAACTCTTTTTC
CGAAGGTAACTGGCTTCAGCAGAGCGCAGATACCAAATACTGTCCTTCTAGTGTAGCCGTAGTTAGGCCA
CCACTTCAAGAACTCTGTAGCACCGCCTACATACCTCGCTCTGCTAATCCTGTTACCAGTGGCTGCTGCC
AGTGGCGATAAGTCGTGTCTTACCGGGTTGGACTCAAGACGATAGTTACCGGATAAGGCGCAGCGGTCGG
GCTGAACGGGGGGTTCGTGCACACAGCCCAGCTTGGAGCGAACGACCTACACCGAACTGAGATACCTACA
GCGTGAGCTATGAGAAAGCGCCACGCTTCCCGAAGGGAGAAAGGCGGACAGGTATCCGGTAAGCGGCAGG
GTCGGAACAGGAGAGCGCACGAGGGAGCTTCCAGGGGGAAACGCCTGGTATCTTTATAGTCCTGTCGGGT
TTCGCCACCTCTGACTTGAGCGTCGATTTTTGTGATGCTCGTCAGGGGGGCGGAGCCTATGGAAAAACGC
CAGCAACGCGGCCTTTTTACGGTTCCTGGCCTTTTGCTGGCCTTTTGCTCACATGTTCTTTCCTGCGTTA
TCCCCTGATTCTGTGGATAACCGTATTACCGCCATGCAT
